>Addgene plasmid #238388 | eOYW007 | addgene full sequence | sequence record 492375 | Addgene NGS Result
GAAGATCCTTTGATCTTTTCTACGGGGTCTGACGCTCAGTGGAACGAAAACTCACGTTAAGGGATTTTGG
TCATGAGATTATCAAAAAGGATCTTCACCTAGATCCTTTTAAATTAAAAATGAAGTTTTAAATCAATCTA
AAGTATATATGAGTAAACTTGGTCTGACAGTTACCAATGCTTAATCAGTGAGGCACCTATCTCAGCGATC
TGTCTATTTCGTTCATCCATAGTTGCCTGACTCCCCGTCGTGTAGATAACTACGATACGGGAGGGCTTAC
CATCTGGCCCCAGTGCTGCAATGATACCGCGAGACCCACGCTCACCGGCTCCAGATTTATCAGCAATAAA
CCAGCCAGCCGGAAGGGCCGAGCGCAGAAGTGGTCCTGCAACTTTATCCGCCTCCATCCAGTCTATTAAT
TGTTGCCGGGAAGCTAGAGTAAGTAGTTCGCCAGTTAATAGTTTGCGCAACGTTGTTGCCATTGCTACAG
GCATCGTGGTGTCACGCTCGTCGTTTGGTATGGCTTCATTCAGCTCCGGTTCCCAACGATCAAGGCGAGT
TACATGATCCCCCATGTTGTGCAAAAAAGCGGTTAGCTCCTTCGGTCCTCCGATCGTTGTCAGAAGTAAG
TTGGCCGCAGTGTTATCACTCATGGTTATGGCAGCACTGCATAATTCTCTTACTGTCATGCCATCCGTAA
GATGCTTTTCTGTGACTGGTGAGTACTCAACCAAGTCATTCTGAGAATAGTGTATGCGGCGACCGAGTTG
CTCTTGCCCGGCGTCAATACGGGATAATACCGCGCCACATAGCAGAACTTTAAAAGTGCTCATCATTGGA
AAACGTTCTTCGGGGCGAAAACTCTCAAGGATCTTACCGCTGTTGAGATCCAGTTCGATGTAACCCACTC
GTGCACCCAACTGATCTTCAGCATCTTTTACTTTCACCAGCGTTTCTGGGTGAGCAAAAACAGGAAGGCA
AAATGCCGCAAAAAAGGGAATAAGGGCGACACGGAAATGTTGAATACTCATACTCTTCCTTTTTCAATAT
TATTGAAGCATTTATCAGGGTTATTGTCTCATGAGCGGATACATATTTGAATGTATTTAGAAAAATAAAC
AAATAGGGGTTCCGCGCACATTTCCCCGAAAAGTGCCACCTGAATTAATTCGAGCTCGCCCAAACATAAC
AGGAAGAAAAATGCCCCGCTGTGGGCGGACAAAATAGTTGGGAACTGGGAGGGGTGGAAATGGAGTTTTT
AAGGATTATTTAGGGAAGAGTGACAAAATAGATGGGAACTGGGTGTAGCGTCGTAAGCTAATACGAAAAT
TAAAAATGACAAAATAGTTTGGAACTAGATTTCACTTATCTGGTTGGCCTGCAGGGGGGGGGGGAAAGCC
ACGTTGTGTCTCAAAATCTCTGATGTTACATTGCACAAGATAAAAATATATCATCATGAACAATAAAACT
GTCTGCTTACATAAACAGTAATACAAGGGGTGTTATGAGCCATATTCAACGGGAAACGTCTTGCTCGAGG
CCGCGATTAAATTCCAACATGGATGCTGATTTATATGGGTATAAATGGGCTCGCGATAATGTCGGGCAAT
CAGGTGCGACAATCTATCGATTGTATGGGAAGCCCGATGCGCCAGAGTTGTTTCTGAAACATGGCAAAGG
TAGCGTTGCCAATGATGTTACAGATGAGATGGTCAGACTAAACTGGCTGACGGAATTTATGCCTCTTCCG
ACCATCAAGCATTTTATCCGTACTCCTGATGATGCATGGTTACTCACCACTGCGATCCCCGGGAAAACAG
CATTCCAGGTATTAGAAGAATATCCTGATTCAGGTGAAAATATTGTTGATGCGCTGGCAGTGTTCCTGCG
CCGGTTGCATTCGATTCCTGTTTGTAATTGTCCTTTTAACAGCGATCGCGTATTTCGTCTCGCTCAGGCG
CAATCACGAATGAATAACGGTTTGGTTGATGCGAGTGATTTTGATGACGAGCGTAATGGCTGGCCTGTTG
AACAAGTCTGGAAAGAAATGCATAAGCTTTTGCCATTCTCACCGGATTCAGTCGTCACTCATGGTGATTT
CTCACTTGATAACCTTATTTTTGACGAGGGGAAATTAATAGGTTGTATTGATGTTGGACGAGTCGGAATC
GCAGACCGATACCAGGATCTTGCCATCCTATGGAACTGCCTCGGTGAGTTTTCTCCTTCATTACAGAAAC
GGCTTTTTCAAAAATATGGTATTGATAATCCTGATATGAATAAATTGCAGTTTCATTTGATGCTCGATGA
GTTTTTCTAATCAGAATTGGTTAATTGGTTGTAACACTGGCAGAGCATTACGCTGACTTGACGGGACGGC
GGCTTTGTTGAATAAATCGAACTTTTGCTGAGTTGAAGGATCAGATCACGCATCTTCCCGACAACGCAGA
CCGTTCCGTGGCAAAGCAAAAGTTCAAAATCACCAACTGGTCCACCTACAACAAAGCTCTCATCAACCGT
GGCTCCCTCACTTTCTGGCTGGATGATGGGGCGATTCAGGCCTGGTATGAGTCAGCAACACCTTCTTCAC
GAGGCAGACCTCAGCGCCCCCCCCCCCCTGCAGGTCGACTAGAGTCGGGGATCCGGTGATTGATTGAGCA
AGCTTTATGCTTGTAAACCGTTTTGTGAAAAAATTTTTAAAATAAAAAAGGGGACCTCTAGGGTCCCCAA
TTAATTAGTAATATAATCTATTAAAGGTCATTCAAAAGGTCATCCACCGGATCAATTCCCCTGCTCGCGC
AGGCTGGGTGCCAAGCTCTCGGGTAACATCAAGGCCCGATCCTTGGAGCCCTTGCCCTCCCGCACGATGA
TCGT
[255 nt withheld, positions 2875-3129]
CGTGGAGACCGAAACCTTGCGCTCGTTCGCCAGCCAGGACAGAAATGCCTCGACTTCGCTGCTGCCCAAG
GTTGCCGGGTGACGCACACCGTGGAAACGGATGAAGGCACGAACCCAGTGGACATAAGCCTGTTCGGTTC
GTAAGCTGTAATGCAAGTAGCGTATGCGCTCACGCAACTGGTCCAGAACCTTGACCGAACGCAGCGGTGG
TAACGGCGCAGTGGCGGTTTTCATGGCTTGTTATGACTGTTTTTTTGGGGTACAGTCTATGCCTCGGGCA
TCCAAGCAGCAAGCGCGTTACGCCGTGGGTCGATGTTTGTGTCTAACAATTCGTTCAAGCCGACGCCGCT
TCGCGGCGCGGCTTAACTCAAGCGTTAGATGCACTAAGCACATAATTGCTCACAGCCAAACTATCAGGTC
AAGTCTGCTTTTATTATTTTTAAGCGTGCATAATAAGCCCTACACAAATTGGGAGATATATCATGAAAGG
CTGGCTTTTTCTTGTTATCGCAATAGTTGGCGAAGTAATCGCAACATCCGCATTAAAATCTAGCGAGGGC
TTTACTAAGCTGATCCGGTGGATGACCTTTTGAATGACCTTTAATAGATTATATTACTAATTAATTGGGG
ACCCTAGAGGTCCCCTTTTTTATTTTAAAAATTTTTTCACAAAACGGTTTACAAGCATAAAGCTTGCTCA
ATCAATCACCGGATCCCGACGGGCCCGGTACCGCGGCCGCGCGAATTCGAGCTCGGTACCATTTATCAGG
GTTATTGTCTCATGAGCGGATACATATTTGAATGTATTTAGAAAAATAAACAAATAGGGGTTCCGCGCAC
ATTTCCCCGAAAAGTGCCACCTGACGTCTAAGAAACCATTATTATCATGACATTAACCTATAAAAATAGG
CGTATCACGAGGCCCTTTCGTCTTCACCTCGAGAACATTACTCGCATCCATTCTCAGGCTGTCTCGTCTC
GTCTCGGAGTTTACGGCTAGCTCAGTCCTAGGTATAGTGCTAGCTACTAGAGAAAGAGGAGAAATACTAA
ATGAGCGAGCTGATCAAGGAGAACATGCACATGAAGCTGTACATGGAGGGCACCGTGAACAACCACCACT
TCAAGTGCACATCCGAGGGCGAAGGCAAGCCCTACGAGGGCACCCAGACCATGAAGATCAAGGTGGTCGA
GGGCGGCCCTCTCCCCTTCGCCTTCGACATCCTGGCTACCAGCTTCATGTACGGCAGCAAAGCCTTCATC
AACCACACCCAGGGCATCCCCGACTTCTTTAAGCAGTCCTTCCCTGAGGGCTTCACATGGGAGAGAATCA
CCACATACGAAGACGGGGGCGTGCTGACCGCTACCCAGGACACCAGCTTCCAGAACGGCTGCATCATCTA
CAACGTCAAGATCAACGGGGTGAACTTCCCATCCAACGGCCCTGTGATGCAGAAGAAAACACGCGGCTGG
GAGGCCAACACCGAGATGCTGTACCCCGCTGACGGCGGCCTGAGAGGCCACAGCCAGATGGCCCTGAAGC
TCGTGGGCGGGGGCTACCTGCACTGCTCCTTCAAGACCACATACAGATCCAAGAAACCCGCTAAGAACCT
CAAGATGCCCGGCTTCCACTTCGTGGACCACAGACTGGAAAGAATCAAGGAGGCCGACAAAGAAACGTAC
GTCGAGCAGCACGAGATGGCTGTGGCCAAGTACTGCGACCTCCCTAGCAAACTGGGGCACAGATGAAGGT
GACTCCTGTTGATAGATCCAGTAATGACCTCAGAACTCCATCTGGATTTGTTCAGAACGCTCGGTTGCCG
CCGGGCGTTTTTTATTGGTGAGAATGCTTCCAGGATACATAGATTACCACAACTCCGAGCCCTTCCACCC
CAAGCTAGCTTGGAGGACAAATCCGCCGCTAGGAGCTTGCGGCCGCCTTAAGACGCGTGGATCCCCGGGA
ATTTCGACCCCACGCCCCTCTTTAATACGACGGGCAATTTGCACTTCAGAAAATGAAGAGTTTGCTTTAG
CCATAACAAAAGTCCAGTATGCTTTTTCACAGCATAACTGGACTGATTTCAGTTTACAACTATTCTGTCT
AGTTTAAGACTTTATTGTCATAGTTTAGATCTATTTTGTTCAGTTTAAGACTTTATTGTCCGCCCACACC
CGCTTACGCAGGGCATCCATTTATTACTCAACCGTAACCGATTTTGCCAGGTTACGCGGCTGGTCCTCTA
GAATTCCCATGTCAGCCGTTAAGTGTTCCTGTGTCACTCAAAATTGCTTTGAGAGGCTCTAAGGGCTTCT
CAGTGCGTTACATCCCTGGCTTGTTGTCCACAACCGTTAAACCTTAAAAGCTTTAAAAGCCTTATATATT
CTTTTTTTTCTTATAAAACTTAAAACCTTAGAGGCTATTTAAGTTGCTGATTTATATTAATTTTATTGTT
CAAACATGAGAGCTTAGTACGTGAAACATGAGAGCTTAGTACGTTAGCCATGAGAGCTTAGTACGTTAGC
CATGAGGGTTTAGTTCGTTAAACATGAGAGCTTAGTACGTTAAACATGAGAGCTTAGTACGTGAAACATG
AGAGCTTAGTACGTACTATCAACAGGTTGAACTGCTGATCTTCAGATCCTCTACGCCGGACGCATCGTGG
CCGGATCGGGGGGGGGGGGCGCTCGGTCTTGCCTTGCTCGTCGGTGATGTACTTCACCAGCTCCGCGAAG
TCGCTCTTCTTGATGGAGCGCATGGGGACGTGCTTGGCAATCACGCGCACCCCCCGGCCGTTTTAGCGGC
TAAAAAAGTCATGGCTCTGCCCTCGGGCGGACCACGCCCATCATGACCTTGCCAAGCTCGTCCTGCTTCT
CTTCGATCTTCGCCAGCAGGGCGAGGATCGTGGCATCACCGAACCGCGCCGTGCGCGGGTCGTCGGTGAG
CCAGAGTTTCAGCAGGCCGCCCAGGCGGCCCAGGTCGCCATTGATGCGGGCCAGCTCGCGGACGTGCTCA
TAGTCCACGACGCCCGTGATTTTGTAGCCCTGGCCGACGGCCAGCAGGTAGGCCGACAGGCTCATGCCGG
CCGCCGCCGCCTTTTCCTCAATCGCTCTTCGTTCGTCTGGAAGGCAGTACACCTTGATAGGTGGGCTGCC
CTTCCTGGTTGGCTTGGTTTCATCAGCCATCCGCTTGCCCTCATCTGTTACGCCGGCGGTAGCCGGCCAG
CCTCGCAGAGCAGGATTCCCGTTGAGCACCGCCAGGTGCGAATAAGGGACAGTGAAGAAGGAACACCCGC
TCGCGGGTGGGCCTACTTCACCTATCCTGCCCGGCTGACGCCGTTGGATACACCAAGGAAAGTCTACACG
AACCCTTTGGCAAAATCCTGTATATCGTGCGAAAAAGGATGGATATACCGAAAAAATCGCTATAATGACC
CCGAAGCAGGGTTATGCAGCGGAAAAGCGCTTTCTCATAGCTCACGCTGTAGGTATCTCAGTTCGGTGTA
GGTCGTTCGCTCCAAGCTGGGCTGTGTGCACGAACCCCCCGTTCAGCCCGACCGCTGCGCCTTATCCGGT
AACTATCGTCTTGAGTCCAACCCGGTAAGACACGACTTATCGCCACTGGCAGCAGCCACTGGTAACAGGA
TTAGCAGAGCGAGGTATGTAGGCGGTGCTACAGAGTTCTTGAAGTGGTGGCCTAACTACGGCTACACTAG
AAGAACAGTATTTGGTATCTGCGCTCTGCTGAAGCCAGTTACCTTCGGAAAAAGAGTTGGTAGCTCTTGA
TCCGGCAAACAAACCACCGCTGGTAGCGGTGGTTTTTTTGTTTGCAAGCAGCAGATTACGCGCAGAAAAA
AAGGATCTCAA
Features (pLannotate 1.2.2; 18 found; start..end, strand, type, name):
    171..1031    -  CDS            AmpR: β-lactamase; bla; confers resistance to ampicillin, carbenicillin, and related antibiotics
   1032..1136    -  promoter       AmpR promoter: bla
   1210..1375    +  mobile_element Tn7L: mini-Tn7 element (left end of the Tn7 transposon) Tn7
   1505..2320    +  CDS            KanR: aminoglycoside phosphotransferase; aph(3')-Ia; confers resistance to kanamycin in bacteria or G418 (Geneticin®) in eukaryotes
   2461..2607    +  CDS            TRA2_ECOLX (fragment): Protein predicted: Swiss-Prot protein existence level 4. Required for transposition of transposon Tn903. From Escherichia coli.
   2791..3363    -  CDS            int (fragment) (sequence partly withheld): INT2_ECOLX - Protein inferred from homology: Swiss-Prot protein existence level 3. Putative integrase believed to be involved in the insertion of antibiotic resistance genes into plasmids and transposons. From Escherichia coli.
   3612..3701    +  CDS            qacE (fragment): QACE_ECOLX - Protein inferred from homology: Swiss-Prot protein existence level 3. Multidrug exporter. Is implicated for the resistance to bacteriocidal quaternary ammonium compounds. From Escherichia coli.
   3872..3889    +  misc_feature   MCS (fragment): pUC18/19 multiple cloning site
   3889..3966    -  promoter       AmpR promoter (fragment): bla
   4125..4153    +  promoter       J23119 promoter (fragment): bacterial promoter (Registry of Standard Biological Parts BBa J23119)
   4180..4872    +  CDS            TurboRFP: TurboRFP is a basic (constitutively fluorescent) orange fluorescent protein published in 2007, derived from Entacmaea quadricolor. It has low acid sensitivity.
   4880..4974    +  terminator     lambda t0 terminator: transcription terminator from phage lambda
   5099..5297    +  mobile_element Tn7R (fragment): mini-Tn7 element (right end of the Tn7 transposon) Tn7
   5379..5767    -  rep_origin     R6K γ ori: γ replication origin from E. coli plasmid R6K; requires the R6K initiator protein pi for replication
   5808..5900    -  CDS            traI (fragment): TRAI6_ECOLX - Experimental evidence at protein level: Swiss-Prot protein existence level 1. The initiation process of transfer DNA synthesis requires the interaction of at least three plasmid-specific components (TraH, I, and J) at the transfer origin resulting in the assembly of a specialised nucleoprotein complex - the relaxosome. Site- and strand-specific cleavage at the transfer origin is dependent on TraI and TraJ. From Escherichia coli.
   5938..6309    -  CDS            traJ: oriT-recognizing protein; traJ
   6342..6451    -  oriT           oriT: incP origin of transfer
   6586..6990    -  rep_origin     ori (fragment): high-copy-number ColE1/pMB1/pBR322/pUC origin of replication
