[The description below was written by a language model from this plasmid's Addgene catalogue record and pLannotate feature annotations shown in this document.]
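Description:
eOYW007 is a bacterial expression construct built on the EML002 backbone that carries a constitutive TurboRFP cassette inside a mini-Tn7 transposon. It comes from a DNA part library developed for engineering the nematode symbiont Xenorhabdus griffiniae HGB2511. The plasmid replicates from an R6K γ origin, which depends on the pi initiator protein. This explains its propagation in a pir+ host at low copy and means it should behave as a suicide vector in recipients lacking pir. The annotation also detects a fragment of a ColE1/pUC-type origin, but only a partial match. An incP oriT, with traJ and a traI fragment, allows conjugative mobilisation from a donor strain that supplies the transfer functions. Selection uses ampicillin (bla, located on the backbone outside the transposon ends) and kanamycin (aph(3')-Ia, located between the ends).

The Tn7L and Tn7R ends flank the kanamycin marker, several short remnants of transposon and integron sequence (Tn903 transposition protein, integrase and qacE fragments), and the insert recorded as UNS1-P4d-U3d-TurboRFP-t0-UNSX. In this cassette the library promoter P4d, annotated as a partial match to the J23119 constitutive promoter, sits upstream of U3d. U3d is presumably a 5' untranslated/ribosome-binding element, although the record does not define it. These parts drive TurboRFP, an orange-red fluorescent protein derived from Entacmaea quadricolor, and transcription ends at the phage lambda t0 terminator. The unique nucleotide sequences (UNS1, UNSX) bracketing the unit serve as standardised assembly junctions; the record lists Gibson cloning as the method while describing the plasmid as a Golden Gate construct.

No Tn7 transposase genes are annotated, so chromosomal insertion would presumably need them supplied in trans. The layout suits delivering a kanamycin-selectable fluorescent reporter to characterise part performance or label cells.
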