Addgene plasmid #238388: eOYW007
Purpose: TurboRFP constitutive Golden Gate construct
Depositing lab: Richard Murray. Depositing organization: California Institute of Technology. Publication: A DNA Part Library for Reliable Engineering of the Emerging Model Nematode Symbiotic Bacterium Xenorhabdus griffiniae HGB2511. Larsson EM, Wang OY, Murray RM. ACS Synth Biol. 2025 Oct 17;14(10):4122-4126. doi: 10.1021/acssynbio.5c00414. Epub 2025 Sep 25. PubMed 40998411.
Backbone
  Vector backbone: EML002
  Vector type: Bacterial Expression
Growth in bacteria
  Bacterial resistance: Ampicillin and Kanamycin, 100 & 50 μg/mL
  Growth temperature: 37°C
  Growth strain: pir2+
  Copy number: Low Copy
Gene/Insert
  Gene/Insert name: UNS1-P4d-U3d-TurboRFP-t0-UNSX
  Species: Synthetic
  Cloning method: Gibson Cloning
Terms and licenses: Academic/Nonprofit Terms; Industry Terms: Not Available to Industry
Depositor comments: Please visit https://doi.org/10.1101/2025.06.09.658710 for bioRxiv preprint.
How to cite: eOYW007 was a gift from Richard Murray (Addgene plasmid # 238388 ; http://n2t.net/addgene:238388 ; RRID:Addgene_238388)
